>Addgene plasmid #56102 | FusionRed-CAF1-C-10 | depositor partial sequence | sequence record 87009 | insert sequence
ACCGTCAGATCCGCTAGCGCTACCGGTCGCCACCATGGTGAGCGAGCTGATTAAGGAGAACATGCCCATG
AAGCTGTACATGGAGGGCACCGTGAACAACCACCACTTCAAGTGCACATCCGAGGGCGAAGGCAAGCCCT
ACGAGGGCACCCAGACCATGAGAATCAAGGTCGTCGAGGGCGGCCCTCTCCCCTTCGCCTTCGACATCCT
GGCTACCAGCTTCATGTACGGCAGCAGAACCTTCATCAAGCACCCTCCGGGCATCCCCGACTTCTTTAAG
CAGTCCTTCCCTGAGGGCTTCACATGGGAGAGAGTCACCACATACGAAGACGGGGGCGTGCTGACCGCTA
CCCAGGACACCAGCCTCCAGGACGGCTGCCTCATCTACAACGTCAAGGTTAGAGGGGTGAACTTCCCAGC
CAACGGCCCTGTGATGCAGAAGAAAACACTCGGCTGGGAGGCCTCCACCGAGACGATGTACCCCGCTGAC
GGCGGCCTGGAAGGCGCATGTGACATGGCCCTGAAGCTCGTGGGCGGGGGCCACCTGATCTGCAACCTTG
AGACCACATACAGATCCAAGAAACCCGCTACGAACCTCAAGATGCCCGGCGTCTACAACGTGGACCACAG
ACTGGAAAGAATCAAGGAGGCCGACGATGAGACCTACGTCGAGCAGCACGAGGTGGCTGTGGCCAGATAC
TCTACTGGTGGCGCTGGTGATGGAGGTAAAGGTGGAGGAGGTTCCGGACTCAGATCTGGCAGCGGTGGAG
GCTTGGAGGAGCCGGAGGCCGCGACGCGGACAGCCGCGGCCGTGGATTGCAAAGACAGACCCGGGTTCCC
AGTGAAGAGGTTAATACAAGCCCGCTTGCCCTTCAAACGCCTGAACCTTGTTCCCAAGGAGAAAGTTGAG
GAAGACACATCACCAAAAGCAGCTGTGGAAAGCAAAGTCCCGGATCTACAATTGTCTTTGGGCACTTTTG
AAAGCCAGTGTCACACAGGCTCTCACGTAGGCTTGAGTACAAAGTTGGTCGGTGGCCAGGGCCCCATTGA
TAGCTTCTTGAGGGCAACAATCAAGCCAGTACCGAGTGTGGTCATTATCGACCTGACGGAGAACTGCAGT
GACATTCCAGACAGCCCTGAGGGCCACAGTGAACTAAGTCCTGACACTGCTGGTGTGGTCACCACAGTGG
AAGGAGCTGCCAAGCAGCAGGAGCACTCTGCAGCAGAGCTGTGTCTCCTAGAGACCCCTTCAGACATCAC
TTGTCACATGGAAGAGGAGCCTGGGAGTCCAGGAGACCCAAAGAGGACGGGTGACTGTCAGGCTGGTTCA
CTACAGAGCTGTCCGGAGCTGACCCCAGGTTCTAGGACATGCCCCACCAAGGAGTTATCAAGCTGGAGCA
AGGCAGGGGATCTCCTATTTATAGAGAAAGTGCCTGTGGTGGTGCTAGAGGACATCCTGGCCACTAAGCC
CTCCATTGCCTCTCTTCCCATGATGTCCCTGGATAGGAGTGTCACTTCAGAGAGTGAAATACTGGAGTCC
TGCCCCGAGGATGACTCCATACTGAGCCACTCCTCCACCAACTCCTCTTCTCCAACCAGCTCTCCTGAGG
GACCATCCACACCCCCAGAACATCGGGGTGGGAGAAGCTCCCCCTCCACCCCAGCCTGCAGAGTTGCCAA
GAACTTTGTCAAAGGCTCCACAGAGAAGGGCAGGAGCAAACTGCACAGAGATAGAGAACAGCAGAGGGAA
GAGAAGGAAAAGCTGAGGGAAGAGATACGACGAGCCAAGGAGGAGGCACGGAAGAAGAAGGAGGAGGAGA
AGGAGCTGAAGGAAAAGGAGCGGAGGGAAAAGCGGGAGAAAGATGAGAAGGAGAAGGCGGAGAAGCAGCG
GCTAAAGGAGGAAAAACGCAAGGAGCGGCAGGAAGCTCTGGAGGCTAAACTGGAGGAGAAGAGGAAGAAG
GAGGAAGAGAAGCGGTTACGGGAGGAAGAGAAGCGGTTACGGGAAGAAGAGAAGCGCATTAAGGCAGAAA
AGGCAGAGATCACTCGATTCTTCCAGAAACCGAAGACTCCGCAGGCTCCCAAGACCCTGGCCGGTTCCTG
TGGTAAGTTTGCCCCCTTTGAAATCAAAGAACACATGGTGCTGGCTCCACGGTGCCGAGCTGCCTTGGAT
CAAGACCTGTGCGATCAGCTGGACCAGCTCCTGCAGCAGCAGAGTGTGGCAAGCACCTTCCTCAGTGACC
TAAAAAGCCGGCTGCCCTTGAGATCGGGGCCCACCCGGGTCTGTGGCCATGACACAGACATCATGAACAG
GGATGTGGTCATTGTGGAGAGCAGCAAGGTGGACGGTGTGTCTGAAAGGAAGAAGTTTGGCCGCATGAAG
CTTCTGCAGTTCTCAGAGAACCACCGGCCAGCATACTGGGGGACGTGGAACAAGAAGACAGCCATCATCC
GCCCCCGGAACCCCTGGGCCCAGGACAAAGACCTTCTTGACTATGAGGTAGACAGTGACGATGAGTGGGA
AGAGGAGGAACCTGGGGAGTCTTTGTCCCACAGTGAGGGGGATGAGGATGACGATGTGGGGGAAGATGAG
GATGAGGACGATGGCTTCTTTGTGCCCCATGGGTACTTATCTGAAGATGAAGGCGTGACTGAGGAGTGTG
CAGACCCTGAGAACCACAAAGTACACCAGAAGCTGAAGGCCAAGGAGTGGGATGAGCTCCTAGCCAAGGG
CAAGCGCTTTCGTGTGCTGCAGCCTGTGCACGTGGGATGTGTATGGGCATCAGAGGCAGCCAACTGCACG
AGTTCCGACTTGAAGCTGCTGCAGCAGTTCACTGCATGCCTGCTGGATGTGGCATCCCCTGATGAGCCAG
AACCCGGGGCCTCCAGGAGGGAAAAGAGGGACCAGCATATCCTGGCCCAGTTGCTTCCGCTGCTACATGG
CAATGTGAATGGGAGCAAGGTGATCATCCATGAATTCCAGGAGCAATGCCGCAGGGGCCTGCTGACCCTT
CCAAGTCCCACCCCACACCTGCAGATGCCCAACTTGGAGGATGCTGTTGCTGTGCCATCCAAGGCCAGGC
TGAAGCGCCTTATCTCTGAGAACTCTGCCTATGAGAAGCGGCCCAACTTCCGTATGTGCTGGTATGTGCA
CCCAGAGGTGCTCAAGAGCTTTGGCCAGGAGTGCCTGCCAGTGCCCTGCCAGTGGACCTACATCACCACC
ATGCCCTCAGCACCCAGGGAAGACAGTGGCAGTGCTTCTACTGAGGGGCCTGGCCAGAGCACACCTATGC
TACTCAAGCGGAAGCCAGCGGCCACCATGTGCATCACGCAGTTTATGAAGAAGCGGCGCTATGATGGACA
GGTTGGGTCTGGGGACATGGATGGCTTCCAGGCAGACACAGAAGAGGATGAAGAGGATGACACAGACTGT
ATGATCATAGATGTGCCAGATGTTGGGAGTGACGTGTCAGAAGCTCCCATACCTGCTCCCACACTTTGCA
AGTGAGGATCCACCGGATCTAGATAACTGATCATAATCAGCCATACCACATT
