>Addgene plasmid #56102 | FusionRed-CAF1-C-10 | addgene partial sequence | sequence record 151688 | CMV-F 5'-CGCAAATGGGCGGTAGGCGTG-3'
GCTGGTTTAGTGAACCGTCAGATCCGCTAGCGCTACCGGTCGCCACCATGGTGAGCGAGCTGATTAAGGA
GAACATGCCCATGAAGCTGTACATGGAGGGCACCGTGAACAACCACCACTTCAAGTGCACATCCGAGGGC
GAAGGCAAGCCCTACGAGGGCACCCAGACCATGAGAATCAAGGTCGTCGAGGGCGGCCCTCTCCCCTTCG
CCTTCGACATCCTGGCTACCAGCTTCATGTACGGCAGCAGAACCTTCATCAAGCACCCTCCGGGCATCCC
CGACTTCTTTAAGCAGTCCTTCCCTGAGGGCTTCACATGGGAGAGAGTCACCACATACGAAGACGGGGGC
GTGCTGACCGCTACCCAGGACACCAGCCTCCAGGACGGCTGCCTCATCTACAACGTCAAGGTTAGAGGGG
TGAACTTCCCAGCCAACGGCCCTGTGATGCAGAAGAAAACACTCGGCTGGGAGGCCTCCACCGAGACGAT
GTACCCCGCTGACGGCGGCCTGGAAGGCGCATGTGACATGGCCCTGAAGCTCGTGGGCGGGGGCCACCTG
ATCTGCAACCTTGAGACCACATACAGATCCAAGAAACCCGCTACGAACCTCAAGATGCCCGGCGTCTACA
ACGTGGACCACAGACTGGAAAGAATCAAGGAGGCCGACGATGAGACCTACGTCGAGCAGCACGAGGTGGC
TGTGGCCAGATACTCTACTGGTGGCGCTGGTGATGGAGGTAAAGGTGGAGGAGGTTCCGGACTCAGATCT
GGCAGCGGTGGAGGCTTGGAGGAGCCGGAGGCCGCGACGCGGACAGCCGCGGCCGTGGATTGCAAAGACA
GACCCGGGTTCCCAGTGAAGAGGTTAATACAAGCCCGCTTGCCCTTCAAACGCCTGAACCTTGTTC
