[The description below was written by a language model from this plasmid's Addgene catalogue record.]
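Description:
FusionRed-CAF1-C-10 is a mammalian expression plasmid built on the FusionRed-C1 backbone (about 4.75 kb without the insert), a C1-style fluorescent protein fusion vector. It is maintained in E. coli as a high-copy plasmid under kanamycin selection, and it carries a neomycin resistance marker so that transfected mammalian cells can be selected with G418. No feature table accompanies the record, so the specific replication origin and the promoters driving the resistance marker are not stated. The listed 3′ sequencing primer implies that an SV40 polyadenylation signal lies downstream of the insert.

The payload is mouse CAF1 (chromatin assembly factor 1, given with a RefSeq mRNA accession as its alternative name) expressed from the CMV promoter, a strong constitutive promoter in most mammalian cell lines. FusionRed is encoded by the backbone and sits at the N terminus of the fusion, with CAF1 cloned downstream of it. The "C-10" in the name probably indicates this orientation and a 10-residue linker, though the record does not say so explicitly, and the cloning method is listed as unknown. FusionRed, noted by the depositor as equivalent to mKate2.7C, is a monomeric red fluorescent protein described as having low cytotoxicity, with excitation at 580 nm and emission at 608 nm.

The stated localization of the fusion is the nucleus, so the construct serves as a red nuclear marker for fluorescence imaging of transfected mammalian cells. It also demonstrates how FusionRed performs as a fusion tag on a nuclear protein.
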