Addgene plasmid #56102: FusionRed-CAF1-C-10
Purpose: Localization: Nucleus, Excitation: 580, Emission: 608
Depositing lab: Michael Davidson. Depositing organization: Florida State University, Tallahassee. Publication: A monomeric red fluorescent protein with low cytotoxicity. Shemiakina II, Ermakova GV, Cranfill PJ, Baird MA, Evans RA, Souslova EA, Staroverov DB, Gorokhovatsky AY, Putintseva EV, Gorodnicheva TV, Chepurnykh TV, Strukova L, Lukyanov S, Zaraisky AG, Davidson MW, Chudakov DM, Shcherbo D. Nat Commun. 2012;3:1204. doi: 10.1038/ncomms2208. PubMed 23149748.
Backbone
  Vector backbone: FusionRed-C1
  Backbone size w/o insert (bp): 4750
  Vector type: Mammalian Expression
  Selectable markers: Neomycin (select with G418)
Growth in bacteria
  Bacterial resistance: Kanamycin, 50 μg/mL
  Growth temperature: 37°C
  Growth strain: DH5alpha
  Copy number: High Copy
Gene/Insert
  Gene/Insert name: CAF1 (alt name: NM_013733.3)
  Species: M. musculus (mouse)
  Promoter: CMV
  Tag / fusion protein: FusionRed (N terminal on backbone)
  Cloning method: Unknown
  Sequencing primers: 5′ CMV-F; 3′ SV40pA-R
Terms and licenses: Academic/Nonprofit Terms; Industry Terms
Depositor comments: mKate2.7C = FusionRed. Excitation = 580; Emission = 608
How to cite: FusionRed-CAF1-C-10 was a gift from Michael Davidson (Addgene plasmid # 56102 ; http://n2t.net/addgene:56102 ; RRID:Addgene_56102)
